>Addgene plasmid #239773 | pcDNA3.1(+)_Nav1.6(K1546TAG, Y371C , T1785P)-HA | addgene full sequence | sequence record 477101 | Addgene NGS Result
GACGGATCGGGAGATCTCCCGATCCCCTATGGTGCACTCTCAGTACAATCTGCTCTGATGCCGCATAGTT
AAGCCAGTATCTGCTCCCTGCTTGTGTGTTGGAGGTCGCTGAGTAGTGCGCGAGCAAAATTTAAGCTACA
ACAAGGCAAGGCTTGACCGACAATTGCATGAAGAATCTGCTTAGGGTTAGGCGTTTTGCGCTGCTTCGCG
ATGTACGGGCCAGATATACGCGTTGACATTGATTATTGACTAGTTATTAATAGTAATCAATTACGGGGTC
ATTAGTTCATAGCCCATATATGGAGTTCCGCGTTACATAACTTACGGTAAATGGCCCGCCTGGCTGACCG
CCCAACGACCCCCGCCCATTGACGTCAATAATGACGTATGTTCCCATAGTAACGCCAATAGGGACTTTCC
ATTGACGTCAATGGGTGGAGTATTTACGGTAAACTGCCCACTTGGCAGTACATCAAGTGTATCATATGCC
AAGTACGCCCCCTATTGACGTCAATGACGGTAAATGGCCCGCCTGGCATTATGCCCAGTACATGACCTTA
TGGGACTTTCCTACTTGGCAGTACATCTACGTATTAGTCATCGCTATTACCATGGTGATGCGGTTTTGGC
AGTACATCAATGGGCGTGGATAGCGGTTTGACTCACGGGGATTTCCAAGTCTCCACCCCATTGACGTCAA
TGGGAGTTTGTTTTGGCACCAAAATCAACGGGACTTTCCAAAATGTCGTAACAACTCCGCCCCATTGACG
CAAATGGGCGGTAGGCGTGTACGGTGGGAGGTCTATATAAGCAGAGCTCTCTGGCTAACTAGAGAACCCA
CTGCTTACTGGCTTATCGAAATTAATACGACTCACTATAGGGAGACCCAAGCTGGCTAGCGTTTAAACTT
AAGCTTGGTACCGAGCTCGGATCCACTAGTCCAGTGTGGTGGAATTCGCCACCATGGCTGCACGGCTGCT
GGCACCTCCTGGCCCCGATTCCTTTAAGCCTTTCACACCTGAGAGCCTGGCTAACATCGAGAGAAGAATT
GCCGAGTCCAAGCTGAAGAAGCCTCCCAAGGCCGATGGCTCTCACAGAGAGGACGACGAGGATTCTAAGC
CTAAGCCCAATAGCGATCTGGAGGCCGGCAAGTCCCTGCCTTTCATCTACGGCGACATCCCACAGGGCCT
GGTGGCCGTGCCACTGGAGGACTTTGACCCCTATTACCTGACCCAGAAGACATTTGTGGTGCTGAATCGG
GGCAAGACACTGTTCCGCTTCTCTGCCACCCCCGCCCTGTATATCCTGTCCCCTTTCAACCTGATCCGCA
GAATCGCCATCAAGATCCTGATCCACTCCGTGTTCTCTATGATCATCATGTGCACAATCCTGACCAATTG
CGTGTTCATGACCTTCTCCAATCCACCAGAGTGGAGCAAGAATGTGGAGTACACCTTCACAGGCATCTAC
ACCTTTGAGTCTCTGGTGAAGATCATCGCCCGGGGCTTTTGCATCGACGGCTTCACCTTTCTGAGAGACC
CATGGAACTGGCTGGACTTTAGCGTGATCATGATGGCCTACATCACCGAGTTTGTGAATCTGGGCAACGT
GAGCGCCCTGCGGACATTCCGGGTGCTGCGCGCCCTGAAGACCATCTCTGTGATCCCTGGCCTGAAGACA
ATCGTGGGCGCCCTGATCCAGTCCGTGAAGAAGCTGTCCGACGTGATGATCCTGACCGTGTTCTGCCTGT
CCGTGTTTGCCCTGATCGGCCTGCAGCTGTTCATGGGCAACCTGAGGAACAAGTGCGTGGTGTGGCCAAT
CAACTTTAATGAGAGCTATCTGGAGAACGGCACCAGAGGCTTCGATTGGGAGGAGTACATCAACAACAAG
ACCAATTTCTATATGGTGCCTGGCATGCTGGAGCCACTGCTGTGCGGCAACTCCTCTGATGCCGGCCAGT
GCCCCGAGGGCTTTCAGTGCATGAAGGCCGGCAGAAATCCTAATTATGGCTACACCTCTTTTGACACCTT
TTCCTGGGCCTTTCTGGCCCTGTTCAGACTGATGACCCAGGACTGCTGGGAGAACCTGTACCAGCTGACC
CTGAGAGCCGCCGGCAAGACCTACATGATCTTCTTTGTGCTGGTAATCTTCGTGGGCTCCTTCTACCTGG
TGAACCTGATCCTGGCCGTGGTGGCCATGGCCTACGAGGAGCAGAACCAGGCCACCCTGGAGGAGGCCGA
GCAGAAGGAGGCCGAGTTCAAGGCCATGCTGGAGCAGCTGAAGAAGCAGCAGGAGGAGGCCCAGGCCGCC
GCCATGGCCACATCCGCCGGCACCGTGAGCGAGGACGCCATCGAGGAGGAGGGCGAGGATGGCGTGGGCT
CCCCCCGGTCTTCTAGCGAGCTGTCCAAGCTGTCCTCTAAGTCCGCCAAGGAGAGGCGGAATCGGAGAAA
GAAGCGGAAGCAGAAGGAGCTGTCCGAGGGCGAGGAGAAGGGCGATCCAGAGAAGGTGTTCAAGAGCGAG
TCCGAGGATGGCATGAGACGGAAGGCCTTTCGCCTGCCTGACAATAGAATCGGCAGGAAGTTTTCCATCA
TGAATCAGAGCCTGCTGTCCATCCCTGGCAGCCCTTTCCTGTCCCGGCACAATTCCAAGTCCAGCATCTT
CTCTTTTCGCGGCCCTGGCAGATTCCGCGATCCAGGCTCCGAGAACGAGTTTGCCGATGACGAGCACAGC
ACCGTGGAGGAGTCCGAGGGCCGGAGAGACTCCCTGTTTATCCCTATCCGCGCCCGGGAGCGCAGATCCT
CTTACTCCGGCTACTCCGGCTATTCTCAGTGCTCCAGATCTTCTCGGATCTTTCCATCTCTGCGGAGATC
CGTGAAGAGAAACTCCACCGTGGACTGTAATGGCGTGGTGAGCCTGATCGGCCCCGGCTCCCACATCGGC
AGACTGCTGCCAGAGGCCACCACCGAGGTGGAGATCAAGAAGAAGGGGCCTGGCAGCCTGCTGGTGTCTA
TGGAGCAGCTGGCCAGCTATGGCAGAAAGGACCGGATCAATTCTATCATGTCCGTGGTGACAAACACCCT
GGTGGAGGAGCTGGAGGAGTCCCAGAGGAAGTGTCCCCCATGTTGGTACAAGTTTGCCAATACATTTCTG
ATCTGGGAGTGTCACCCATATTGGATCAAGCTGAAGGAGATCGTGAATCTGATCGTGATGGACCCATTCG
TGGATCTGGCCATCACAATCTGCATCGTGCTGAACACCCTGTTTATGGCCATGGAGCACCACCCCATGAC
ACCACAGTTTGAGCACGTGCTGGCCGTGGGCAATCTGGTGTTCACCGGCATCTTTACCGCCGAGATGTTC
CTGAAGCTGATCGCCATGGACCCATACTACTATTTTCAGGAGGGCTGGAATATCTTCGATGGCTTTATCG
TGAGCCTGTCCCTGATGGAGCTGGGCCTGGCCGATGTGGAGGGCCTGTCTGTGCTGCGCAGCTTTCGGCT
GCTGCGCGTGTTCAAGCTGGCCAAGAGCTGGCCAACCCTGAATATGCTGATCAAGATCATCGGCAACTCC
GTGGGCGCCCTGGGCAATCTGACCCTGGTGCTGGCCATCATCGTGTTCATCTTTGCCGTGGTGGGCATGC
AGCTGTTCGGCAAGTCCTACAAGGAGTGCGTGTGCAAGATCTCCCAGGAGTGTAAGCTGCCACGGTGGCA
CATGAACGATTTCTTTCACTCTTTCCTGATCGTGTTCCGGGTGCTGTGCGGCGAGTGGATCGAGACCATG
TGGGACTGCATGGAGGTGGCCGGCCAGGCCATGTGCCTGATCGTGTTCATGATGGTAATGGTAATCGGCA
ATCTGGTGGTGCTGAATCTGTTCCTGGCCCTGCTGCTGTCTTCTTTTAGCGCCGACAACCTGGCCGCCAC
AGACGATGACGGCGAGATGAATAACCTGCAGATCTCCGTGATCAGAATCAAGAAGGGCGTGGCCTGGGCC
AAGGTGAAGGTGCACGCCTTTATGCAGGCCCACTTTAAGCAGAGGGAGGCCGATGAGGTGAAGCCACTGG
ACGAGCTGTACGAGAAGAAGGCCAATTGTATCGCCAACCACACAGGCGTGGATATACACCGCAATGGCGA
TTTCCAGAAGAACGGCAATGGCACCACCTCCGGCATCGGCTCCTCTGTGGAGAAGTACATCATCGACGAG
GACCACATGTCCTTCATCAATAATCCAAATCTGACCGTGCGGGTGCCTATCGCCGTGGGCGAGTCTGACT
TTGAGAATCTGAACACCGAGGACGTGTCCAGCGAGTCCGACCCAGAGGGCTCCAAGGACAAGCTGGATGA
TACATCCTCTAGCGAGGGCTCTACCATCGACATCAAGCCTGAGGTGGAGGAGGTGCCTGTGGAGCAGCCA
GAGGAGTACCTGGACCCTGATGCCTGTTTCACCGAGGGCTGCGTGCAGAGATTCAAGTGCTGTCAGGTGA
ACATCGAGGAGGGCCTGGGCAAGTCTTGGTGGATACTGCGGAAGACATGCTTCCTGATCGTGGAGCACAA
CTGGTTTGAGACCTTTATCATCTTCATGATCCTGCTGTCCTCCGGCGCCCTGGCCTTTGAGGACATCTAT
ATCGAGCAGAGAAAGACCATCAGAACCATCCTGGAGTACGCCGACAAGGTGTTCACATATATCTTTATCC
TGGAGATGCTGCTGAAGTGGACCGCCTACGGCTTTGTGAAGTTCTTTACCAATGCCTGGTGCTGGCTGGA
CTTTCTGATCGTGGCCGTGTCTCTGGTGTCCCTGATCGCCAACGCCCTGGGCTATTCTGAGCTGGGCGCC
ATCAAGTCTCTGAGAACCCTGAGAGCCCTGCGCCCCCTGAGAGCCCTGAGCAGATTTGAGGGCATGAGGG
TGGTGGTGAATGCCCTGGTGGGCGCCATCCCTAGCATCATGAACGTGCTGCTGGTGTGCCTGATCTTTTG
GCTGATCTTTTCTATCATGGGCGTGAATCTGTTCGCCGGCAAGTACCACTACTGCTTTAATGAGACCTCC
GAGATCCGGTTCGAGATCGATGAGGTGAACAACAAGACAGACTGTGAGAAGCTGATGGAGGGCAACAATA
CAGAGATCCGGTGGAAGAATGTGAAGATCAATTTCGATAACGTGGGCGCCGGCTACCTGGCCCTGCTGCA
GGTGGCCACCTTTAAGGGCTGGATGGATATAATGTACGCCGCCGTGGATTCCCGCAAGCCCGATGAGCAG
CCAGACTATGAGGGCAACATCTACATGTACATCTATTTCGTGATCTTCATCATCTTCGGCAGCTTTTTCA
CCCTGAATCTGTTTATCGGCGTGATCATCGATAACTTCAACCAGCAGAAGAAGAAGTTCGGCGGCCAGGA
CATCTTCATGACAGAGGAGCAGAAGAAGTACTATAACGCCATGAAGAAGCTGGGCTCCAAGAAGCCTCAG
AAGCCAATCCCTAGACCACTGAATAAGATCCAGGGCATCGTGTTCGACTTCGTGACCCAGCAGGCCTTTG
ACATCGTGATCATGATGCTGATCTGTCTGAACATGGTGACCATGATGGTGGAGACAGATACCCAGTCCTA
GCAGATGGAGAATATCCTGTATTGGATCAACCTGGTGTTTGTGATCTTTTTCACATGTGAGTGCGTGCTG
AAGATGTTCGCCCTGCGCCACTATTATTTCACAATCGGCTGGAACATCTTTGACTTCGTGGTGGTAATCC
TGTCTATCGTGGGCATGTTTCTGGCCGACATCATCGAGAAGTACTTCGTGAGCCCAACACTGTTCAGAGT
GATCCGGCTGGCCAGGATCGGCAGAATCCTGCGGCTGATCAAGGGCGCCAAGGGCATCAGAACCCTGCTG
TTCGCCCTGATGATGTCTCTGCCAGCCCTGTTCAATATCGGCCTGCTGCTGTTTCTGGTAATGTTCATCT
TTTCCATCTTTGGCATGTCCAACTTCGCCTATGTGAAGCACGAGGCCGGCATCGATGATATGTTTAACTT
CGAGACATTCGGCAACTCCATGATCTGTCTGTTCCAGATCACCACCTCTGCCGGCTGGGATGGCCTGCTG
CTGCCTATCCTGAATAGACCACCAGATTGTAGCCTGGATAAGGAGCACCCTGGCAGCGGCTTCAAGGGCG
ATTGTGGCAATCCTTCCGTGGGCATCTTCTTCTTCGTGTCCTACATCATCATCTCTTTCCTGATCGTGGT
GAACATGTACATCGCCATCATCCTGGAGAATTTCTCTGTGGCCACCGAGGAGTCTGCCGACCCACTGTCT
GAGGATGACTTCGAGCCCTTCTATGAGATCTGGGAGAAGTTTGACCCTGATGCCACCCAGTTTATCGAGT
ATTGCAAGCTGGCCGACTTTGCCGACGCCCTGGAGCACCCACTGAGAGTGCCAAAGCCAAATACCATCGA
GCTGATCGCCATGGATCTGCCCATGGTGAGCGGCGATAGAATCCACTGCCTGGACATCCTGTTTGCCTTC
ACAAAGAGAGTGCTGGGCGATAGCGGCGAGCTGGACATCCTGAGGCAGCAGATGGAGGAGAGGTTCGTGG
CCTCTAACCCCAGCAAGGTGTCCTACGAGCCTATCACCACAACCCTGCGGAGAAAGCAGGAGGAGGTGTC
CGCCGTGGTGCTGCAGAGAGCCTACAGAGGCCACCTGGCCCGGAGAGGCTTTATCTGCAGAAAGATCACC
TCCAACAAGCTGGAGAATGGCGGCACCCACCGCGAGAAGAAGGAGTCTACCCCCTCTACCGCCAGCCTGC
CTTCCTACGACTCCGTGACCAAGCCAGATAAGGAGAAGCAGCAGCGCGCAGAGGAGGGACGGAGAGAAAG
AGCTAAGAGACAGAAAGAAGTGAGAGAGTCAAAGTGCTCTAGATACCCATACGACGTCCCAGACTACGCT
TAAGGGCCCGTTTAAACCCGCTGATCAGCCTCGACTGTGCCTTCTAGTTGCCAGCCATCTGTTGTTTGCC
CCTCCCCCGTGCCTTCCTTGACCCTGGAAGGTGCCACTCCCACTGTCCTTTCCTAATAAAATGAGGAAAT
TGCATCGCATTGTCTGAGTAGGTGTCATTCTATTCTGGGGGGTGGGGTGGGGCAGGACAGCAAGGGGGAG
GATTGGGAAGACAATAGCAGGCATGCTGGGGATGCGGTGGGCTCTATGGCTTCTGAGGCGGAAAGAACCA
GCTGGGGCTCTAGGGGGTATCCCC
[124 nt withheld, positions 7235-7358]
C
[91 nt withheld, positions 7360-7450]
A
[49 nt withheld, positions 7452-7500]
CCTTTGACGTTGGAGTCCACGTTCTTT
[37 nt withheld, positions 7528-7564]
ACCCTATCTCGGTCTATTCTTTTGATTTATAAGGGATTTTGCCGATTTCGGCCTATTGGTTAAAAAATGA
GCTGATTTAACAAAAATTTAACGCGAATTAATTCTGTGGAATGTGTGTCAGTTAGGGTGTGGAAAGTCCC
CAGGCTCCCCAGCAGGCAGAAGTATGCAAAGCATGCATCTCAATTAGTCAGCAACCAGGTGTGGAAAGTC
CCCAGGCTCCCCAGCAGGCAGAAGTATGCAAAGCATGCATCTCAATTAGTCAGCAACCATAGTCCCGCCC
CTAACTCCGCCCATCCCGCCCCTAACTCCGCCCAGTTCCGCCCATTCTCCGCCCCATGGCTGACTAATTT
TTTTTATTTATGCAGAGGCCGAGGCCGCCTCTGCCTCTGAGCTATTCCAGAAGTAGTGAGGAGGCTTTTT
TGGAGGCCTAGGCTTTTGCAAAAAGCTCCCGGGAGCTTGTATATCCATTTTCGGATCTGATCAAGAGACA
GGATGAGGATCGTTTCGCATGATTGAACAAGATGGATTGCACGCAGGTTCTCCGGCCGCTTGGGTGGAGA
GGCTATTCGGCTATGACTGGGCACAACAGACAATCGGCTGCTCTGATGCCGCCGTGTTCCGGCTGTCAGC
GCAGGGGCGCCCGGTTCTTTTTGTCAAGACCGACCTGTCCGGTGCCCTGAATGAACTGCAGGACGAGGCA
GCGCGGCTATCGTGGCTGGCCACGACGGGCGTTCCTTGCGCAGCTGTGCTCGACGTTGTCACTGAAGCGG
GAAGGGACTGGCTGCTATTGGGCGAAGTGCCGGGGCAGGATCTCCTGTCATCTCACCTTGCTCCTGCCGA
GAAAGTATCCATCATGGCTGATGCAATGCGGCGGCTGCATACGCTTGATCCGGCTACCTGCCCATTCGAC
CACCAAGCGAAACATCGCATCGAGCGAGCACGTACTCGGATGGAAGCCGGTCTTGTCGATCAGGATGATC
TGGACGAAGAGCATCAGGGGCTCGCGCCAGCCGAACTGTTCGCCAGGCTCAAGGCGCGCATGCCCGACGG
CGAGGATCTCGTCGTGACCCATGGCGATGCCTGCTTGCCGAATATCATGGTGGAAAATGGCCGCTTTTCT
GGATTCATCGACTGTGGCCGGCTGGGTGTGGCGGACCGCTATCAGGACATAGCGTTGGCTACCCGTGATA
TTGCTGAAGAGCTTGGCGGCGAATGGGCTGACCGCTTCCTCGTGCTTTACGGTATCGCCGCTCCCGATTC
GCAGCGCATCGCCTTCTATCGCCTTCTTGACGAGTTCTTCTGAGCGGGACTCTGGGGTTCGAAATGACCG
ACCAAGCGACGCCCAACCTGCCATCACGAGATTTCGATTCCACCGCCGCCTTCTATGAAAGGTTGGGCTT
CGGAATCGTTTTCCGGGACGCCGGCTGGATGATCCTCCAGCGCGGGGATCTCATGCTGGAGTTCTTCGCC
CACCCCAACTTGTTTATTGCAGCTTATAATGGTTACAAATAAAGCAATAGCATCACAAATTTCACAAATA
AAGCATTTTTTTCACTGCATTCTAGTTGTGGTTTGTCCAAACTCATCAATGTATCTTATCATGTCTGTAT
ACCGTCGACCTCTAGCTAGAGCTTGGCGTAATCATGGTCATAGCTGTTTCCTGTGTGAAATTGTTATCCG
CTCACAATTCCACACAACATACGAGCCGGAAGCATAAAGTGTAAAGCCTGGGGTGCCTAATGAGTGAGCT
AACTCACATTAATTGCGTTGCGCTCACTGCCCGCTTTCCAGTCGGGAAACCTGTCGTGCCAGCTGCATTA
ATGAATCGGCCAACGCGCGGGGAGAGGCGGTTTGCGTATTGGGCGCTCTTCCGCTTCCTCGCTCACTGAC
TCGCTGCGCTCGGTCGTTCGGCTGCGGCGAGCGGTATCAGCTCACTCAAAGGCGGTAATACGGTTATCCA
CAGAATCAGGGGATAACGCAGGAAAGAACATGTGAGCAAAAGGCCAGCAAAAGGCCAGGAACCGTAAAAA
GGCCGCGTTGCTGGCGTTTTTCCATAGGCTCCGCCCCCCTGACGAGCATCACAAAAATCGACGCTCAAGT
CAGAGGTGGCGAAACCCGACAGGACTATAAAGATACCAGGCGTTTCCCCCTGGAAGCTCCCTCGTGCGCT
CTCCTGTTCCGACCCTGCCGCTTACCGGATACCTGTCCGCCTTTCTCCCTTCGGGAAGCGTGGCGCTTTC
TCATAGCTCACGCTGTAGGTATCTCAGTTCGGTGTAGGTCGTTCGCTCCAAGCTGGGCTGTGTGCACGAA
CCCCCCGTTCAGCCCGACCGCTGCGCCTTATCCGGTAACTATCGTCTTGAGTCCAACCCGGTAAGACACG
ACTTATCGCCACTGGCAGCAGCCACTGGTAACAGGATTAGCAGAGCGAGGTATGTAGGCGGTGCTACAGA
GTTCTTGAAGTGGTGGCCTAACTACGGCTACACTAGAAGAACAGTATTTGGTATCTGCGCTCTGCTGAAG
CCAGTTACCTTCGGAAAAAGAGTTGGTAGCTCTTGATCCGGCAAACAAACCACCGCTGGTAGCGGTGGTT
TTTTTGTTTGCAAGCAGCAGATTACGCGCAGAAAAAAAGGATCTCAAGAAGATCCTTTGATCTTTTCTAC
GGGGTCTGACGCTCAGTGGAACGAAAACTCACGTTAAGGGATTTTGGTCATGAGATTATCAAAAAGGATC
TTCACCTAGATCCTTTTAAATTAAAAATGAAGTTTTAAATCAATCTAAAGTATATATGAGTAAACTTGGT
CTGACAGTTACCAATGCTTAATCAGTGAGGCACCTATCTCAGCGATCTGTCTATTTCGTTCATCCATAGT
TGCCTGACTCCCCGTCGTGTAGATAACTACGATACGGGAGGGCTTACCATCTGGCCCCAGTGCTGCAATG
ATACCGCGAGACCCACGCTCACCGGCTCCAGATTTATCAGCAATAAACCAGCCAGCCGGAAGGGCCGAGC
GCAGAAGTGGTCCTGCAACTTTATCCGCCTCCATCCAGTCTATTAATTGTTGCCGGGAAGCTAGAGTAAG
TAGTTCGCCAGTTAATAGTTTGCGCAACGTTGTTGCCATTGCTACAGGCATCGTGGTGTCACGCTCGTCG
TTTGGTATGGCTTCATTCAGCTCCGGTTCCCAACGATCAAGGCGAGTTACATGATCCCCCATGTTGTGCA
AAAAAGCGGTTAGCTCCTTCGGTCCTCCGATCGTTGTCAGAAGTAAGTTGGCCGCAGTGTTATCACTCAT
GGTTATGGCAGCACTGCATAATTCTCTTACTGTCATGCCATCCGTAAGATGCTTTTCTGTGACTGGTGAG
TACTCAACCAAGTCATTCTGAGAATAGTGTATGCGGCGACCGAGTTGCTCTTGCCCGGCGTCAATACGGG
ATAATACCGCGCCACATAGCAGAACTTTAAAAGTGCTCATCATTGGAAAACGTTCTTCGGGGCGAAAACT
CTCAAGGATCTTACCGCTGTTGAGATCCAGTTCGATGTAACCCACTCGTGCACCCAACTGATCTTCAGCA
TCTTTTACTTTCACCAGCGTTTCTGGGTGAGCAAAAACAGGAAGGCAAAATGCCGCAAAAAAGGGAATAA
GGGCGACACGGAAATGTTGAATACTCATACTCTTCCTTTTTCAATATTATTGAAGCATTTATCAGGGTTA
TTGTCTCATGAGCGGATACATATTTGAATGTATTTAGAAAAATAAACAAATAGGGGTTCCGCGCACATTT
CCCCGAAAAGTGCCACCTGACGTC
Features (pLannotate 1.2.2; 20 found; start..end, strand, type, name):
     28..80      -  misc_feature   bom (fragment): basis of mobility region from pBR322
    235..614     +  enhancer       CMV enhancer: human cytomegalovirus immediate early enhancer
    615..818     +  promoter       CMV promoter: human cytomegalovirus (CMV) immediate early promoter
    814..847     +  LTR            5' LTR (truncated) (fragment): truncated 5' long terminal repeat (LTR) from HIV-1
    863..881     +  promoter       T7 promoter: promoter for bacteriophage T7 RNA polymerase
    964..6897    +  CDS            Scn8a: SCN8A_MOUSE - Also known as Nbna1. Experimental evidence at protein level: Swiss-Prot protein existence level 1. Mediates the voltage-dependent sodium ion permeability of excitable membranes. Assuming opened or closed conformations in response to the voltage difference across the membrane, the protein forms a sodium-selective channel through which Na(+) ions may pass in accordance with their electrochemical gradient. In macrophages, isoform 5 may participate in the control of podosome and invadopodia formation. From Mus musculus (Mouse).
   6965..7189    +  polyA_signal   bGH poly(A) signal: bovine growth hormone polyadenylation signal
   7193..7214    +  promoter       SV40 promoter (fragment): SV40 enhancer and early promoter
   7235..7663    +  rep_origin     f1 ori (sequence partly withheld): f1 bacteriophage origin of replication; arrow indicates direction of (+) strand synthesis
   7677..8006    +  promoter       SV40 promoter: SV40 enhancer and early promoter
   8073..8864    +  CDS            neo: KKA2_KLEPN - Also known as kan, nptII. Experimental evidence at protein level: Swiss-Prot protein existence level 1. Resistance to kanamycin, neomycin, paromomycin, ribostamycin, butirosin and gentamicin B. From Klebsiella pneumoniae.
   8888..9046    +  CDS            ble (fragment): BLE_KLEPN - Experimental evidence at protein level: Swiss-Prot protein existence level 1. Binding protein with a strong affinity to the bleomycin family of antibiotics. Binds to CL990; an antimitotic-antibiotic compound. From Klebsiella pneumoniae.
   9041..9162    +  polyA_signal   SV40 poly(A) signal: SV40 polyadenylation signal
   9233..9255    -  protein_bind   lac operator (fragment): The lac repressor binds to the lac operator to inhibit transcription in E. coli. This inhibition can be relieved by adding lactose or isopropyl-β-D-thiogalactopyranoside (IPTG). lac repressor encoded by lacI
   9259..9289    -  promoter       lac promoter: promoter for the E. coli lac operon
   9304..9325    -  protein_bind   CAP binding site: CAP binding activates transcription in the presence of cAMP. E. coli catabolite activator protein
   9338..9430    -  CDS            lacI (fragment): lac repressor; lacI; The lac repressor binds to the lac operator to inhibit transcription in E. coli. This inhibition can be relieved by adding lactose or isopropyl-β-D-thiogalactopyranoside (IPTG).
   9613..10201   -  rep_origin     ori: high-copy-number ColE1/pMB1/pBR322/pUC origin of replication
  10372..11232   -  CDS            AmpR: β-lactamase; bla; confers resistance to ampicillin, carbenicillin, and related antibiotics
  11233..11337   -  promoter       AmpR promoter: bla
