[The description below was written by a language model from this plasmid's Addgene catalogue record and pLannotate feature annotations shown in this document.]
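Description:
pcDNA3.1(+)_Nav1.6(K1546TAG, Y371C, T1785P)-HA is a mammalian expression plasmid of about 11.4 kb, built on a pcDNA3.1(+)-P2A-eGFP backbone in which the P2A-eGFP module was replaced by an HA epitope tag. It is maintained in E. coli through a high-copy ColE1/pUC-type origin and an ampicillin resistance (β-lactamase) gene. It also carries an f1 phage origin and an SV40 promoter-driven neomycin phosphotransferase cassette with an SV40 poly(A) signal, which allows G418 selection of transfected mammalian cells. The record notes that the Scn8a coding sequence is prone to mutation and rearrangement during bacterial propagation.

The payload is a synthesized mouse Scn8a open reading frame encoding the voltage-gated sodium channel Nav1.6. It is transcribed from the human CMV immediate-early enhancer/promoter and terminated by the bovine growth hormone polyadenylation signal. A T7 promoter lies upstream of the insert. The channel carries three changes. Y371C makes it resistant to tetrodotoxin, so its currents can be separated pharmacologically from those of endogenous TTX-sensitive channels. T1785P is described as a pathogenic variant. K1546TAG replaces a lysine codon with an amber stop codon. Full-length protein is therefore expected only when the amber codon is suppressed by genetic code expansion, which requires an orthogonal tRNA/synthetase pair and a noncanonical amino acid, neither of which is encoded on this plasmid. The incorporated residue then provides a site-specific handle for bioorthogonal click labeling with fluorescent dyes. Because the HA tag is C-terminal, it reports only on full-length, read-through product. The feature table does not annotate the HA tag separately. According to the record, the construct is intended for direct fluorescent labeling of this disease-associated Nav1.6 variant in mammalian cells, including living primary neurons.
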