Addgene plasmid #239773: pcDNA3.1(+)_Nav1.6(K1546TAG, Y371C , T1785P)-HA
Purpose: Expresses pathogenic (T1785P) TTX-resistant variant of mouse Nav1.6 with a TAG codon at position 1546 and a C-terminal HA tag in mammalian cells. Can be used for click labeling.
Depositing lab: Ivana Nikić-Spiegel. Depositing organization: Universitaetsklinikum Tuebingen. Publication: Direct fluorescent labeling of NF186 and NaV1.6 in living primary neurons using bioorthogonal click chemistry. Stajkovic N, Liu Y, Arsic A, Meng N, Lyu H, Zhang N, Grimm D, Lerche H, Nikic-Spiegel I. J Cell Sci. 2023 Jun 15;136(12):jcs260600. doi: 10.1242/jcs.260600. Epub 2023 Jun 28. PubMed 37288813.
Backbone
  Vector backbone: pcDNA3.1(+)-P2A-eGFP (P2A-eGFP was replaced by the HA tag)
  Vector type: Mammalian Expression
Growth in bacteria
  Bacterial resistance: Ampicillin, 100 μg/mL
  Growth temperature: 30°C
  Growth strain: XL10 Gold
  Growth instructions: Growth temperature: 27-28 °C. All the steps involving propagation of Nav1.6 in bacteria were performed at 27-28 °C to avoid the introduction of additional mutations and rearrangements of Scn8a (details are provided in Stajkovic et al., 2023).
  Copy number: High Copy
Gene/Insert
  Gene/Insert name: Scn8a
  Species: M. musculus (mouse)
  Mutation: K1546TAG, Y371C, T1785P
  Entrez Gene: Scn8a (a.k.a. C630029C19Rik, NaCh6, Nav1.6, dmu, med, mnd-2, mnd2, nmf2, nmf335, nmf58, nur14, seal)
  Promoter: CMV
  Tag / fusion protein: HA-tag (C terminal on backbone)
  Cloning method: Restriction Enzyme; 5′ cloning site Unknown (unknown if destroyed)
Resource information
  A portion of this plasmid was derived from a plasmid made by: GenScript
Terms and licenses: Academic/Nonprofit Terms; Industry Terms: Not Available to Industry
Depositor comments: The gene encoding Nav1.6 was synthesized by GenScript.
How to cite: pcDNA3.1(+)_Nav1.6(K1546TAG, Y371C , T1785P)-HA was a gift from Ivana Nikić-Spiegel (Addgene plasmid # 239773 ; http://n2t.net/addgene:239773 ; RRID:Addgene_239773)
